>Addgene plasmid #113405 | pLVX-TRE3G-BCCP-PupE-IRES-BFP | addgene full sequence | sequence record 218614 | Addgene NGS Result
GTCGAGGTAGGCGTGTACGGTGGGCGCCTATAAAAGCAGAGCTCGTTTAGTGAACCGTCAGATCGCCTGG
AGCAATTCCACAACACTTTTGTCTTATACTTACGCGTCTGCAGGATATCAAGCTTGCGGTACCGCGGGCC
CGGGGCCACCATGGCCGGGAAGGCAGGCGAGGGAGAGATCCCCGCACCCTTGGCCGGCACGGTCAGCAAA
ATCCTGGTCAAGGAAGGCGACACCGTGAAGGCTGGACAGACGGTGTTGGTACTGGAGGCGATGAAGATGG
AGACAGAGATCAATGCCCCGACCGATGGGAAGGTGGAGAAGGTGTTGGTTAAGGAAAGGGACGCCGTGCA
GGGCGGTCAGGGACTGATCAAGATCGGCGACTACGACATCCCGACAACCGCCAGCATGAACGCGAAACAG
ACCCAGATCATGGGTGGCGGTGGTCGTGACGAAGACAATGCGGAAGACTCTGCTCAGGCGTCTGGTCAGG
TTCAGATCAATACCGAAGGTGTTGACTCTCTGCTGGACGAAATCGACGGCCTGCTCGAAAACAACGCGGA
GGAATTCGTTCGTTCTTACGTTCAGAAAGGTGGTGAATAAGCCCCCCCCCCTAACGTTACTGGCCGAAGC
CGCTTGGAATAAGGCCGGTGTGCGTTTGTCTATATGTTATTTTCCACCATATTGCCGTCTTTTGGCAATG
TGAGGGCCCGGAAACCTGGCCCTGTCTTCTTGACGAGCATTCCTAGGGGTCTTTCCCCTCTCGCCAAAGG
AATGCAAGGTCTGTTGAATGTCGTGAAGGAAGCAGTTCCTCTGGAAGCTTCTTGAAGACAAACAACGTCT
GTAGCGACCCTTTGCAGGCAGCGGAACCCCCCACCTGGCGACAGGTGCCTCTGCGGCCAAAAGCCACGTG
TATAAGATACACCTGCAAAGGCGGCACAACCCCAGTGCCACGTTGTGAGTTGGATAGTTGTGGAAAGAGT
CAAATGGCTCTCCTCAAGCGTATTCAACAAGGGGCTGAAGGATGCCCAGAAGGTACCCCATTGTATGGGA
TCTGATCTGGGGCCTCGGTGCACATGCTTTACATGTGTTTAGTCGAGGTTAAAAAAACGTCTAGGCCCCC
CGAACCACGGGGACGTGGTTTTCCTTTGAAAAACACGATAATACCATGAGCGAGCTGATTAAGGAGAACA
TGCACATGAAGCTGTACATGGAGGGCACCGTGGACAACCATCACTTCAAGTGCACATCCGAGGGCGAAGG
CAAGCCCTACGAGGGCACCCAGACCATGAGAATCAAGGTGGTCGAGGGCGGCCCTCTCCCCTTCGCCTTC
GACATCCTGGCTACTAGCTTCCTCTACGGCAGCAAGACCTTCATCAACCACACCCAGGGCATCCCCGACT
TCTTCAAGCAGTCCTTCCCTGAGGGCTTCACATGGGAGAGAGTCACCACATACGAAGACGGGGGCGTGCT
GACCGCTACCCAGGACACCAGCCTCCAGGACGGCTGCCTCATCTACAACGTCAAGATCAGAGGGGTGAAC
TTCACATCCAACGGCCCTGTGATGCAGAAGAAAACACTCGGCTGGGAGGCCTTCACCGAGACGCTGTACC
CCGCTGACGGCGGCCTGGAAGGCAGAAACGACATGGCCCTGAAGCTCGTGGGCGGGAGCCATCTGATCGC
AAACATCAAGACCACATATAGATCCAAGAAACCCGCTAAGAACCTCAAGATGCCTGGCGTCTACTATGTG
GACTACAGACTGGAAAGAATCAAGGAGGCCAACAACGAGACCTACGTCGAGCAGCACGAGGTGGCAGTGG
CCAGATACTGCGACCTCCCTAGCAAACTGGGGCACAAGCTTAATTAGGCGGCCGCGACTCTAGAGTCGAC
CTGCAGGCATGCAAGCTTGATATCAAGCTTATCGATAATCAACCTCTGGATTACAAAATTTGTGAAAGAT
TGACTGGTATTCTTAACTATGTTGCTCCTTTTACGCTATGTGGATACGCTGCTTTAATGCCTTTGTATCA
TGCTATTGCTTCCCGTATGGCTTTCATTTTCTCCTCCTTGTATAAATCCTGGTTGCTGTCTCTTTATGAG
GAGTTGTGGCCCGTTGTCAGGCAACGTGGCGTGGTGTGCACTGTGTTTGCTGACGCAACCCCCACTGGTT
GGGGCATTGCCACCACCTGTCAGCTCCTTTCCGGGACTTTCGCTTTCCCCCTCCCTATTGCCACGGCGGA
ACTCATCGCCGCCTGCCTTGCCCGCTGCTGGACAGGGGCTCGGCTGTTGGGCACTGACAATTCCGTGGTG
TTGTCGGGGAAATCATCGTCCTTTCCTTGGCTGCTCGCCTGTGTTGCCACCTGGATTCTGCGCGGGACGT
CCTTCTGCTACGTCCCTTCGGCCCTCAATCCAGCGGACCTTCCTTCCCGCGGCCTGCTGCCGGCTCTGCG
GCCTCTTCCGCGTCTTCGCCTTCGCCCTCAGACGAGTCGGATCTCCCTTTGGGCCGCCTCCCCGCATCGA
TACCGTCGACCTCGAGGGAATTAATTCGAGCTCGGTACCTTTAAGACCAATGACTTACAAGGCAGCTGTA
GATCTTAGCCACTTTTTAAAAGAAAAGGGGGGACTGGAAGGGCTAATTCACTCCCAACGAAGACAAGATC
TGCTTTTTGCTTGTACTGGGTCTCTCTGGTTAGACCAGATCTGAGCCTGGGAGCTCTCTGGCTAACTAGG
GAACCCACTGCTTAAGCCTCAATAAAGCTTGCCTTGAGTGCTTCAAGTAGTGTGTGCCCGTCTGTTGTGT
GACTCTGGTAACTAGAGATCCCTCAGACCCTTTTAGTCAGTGTGGAAAATCTCTAGCAGCATCTAGAATT
AATTCCGTGTATTCTATAGTGTCACCTAAATCGTATGTGTATGATACATAAGGTTATGTATTAATTGTAG
CCGCGTTCTAACGACAATATGTACAAGCCTAATTGTGTAGCATCTGGCTTACTGAAGCAGACCCTATCAT
CTCTCTCGTAAACTGCCGTCAGAGTCGGTTTGGTTGGACGAACCTTCTGAGTTTCTGGTAACGCCGTCCC
GCACCCGGAAATGGTCAGCGAACCAATCAGCAGGGTCATCGCTAGCCAGATCCTCTACGCCGGACGCATC
GTGGCCGGCATCACCGGCGCCACAGGTGCGGTTGCTGGCGCCTATATCGCCGACATCACCGATGGGGAAG
ATCGGGCTCGCCACTTCGGGCTCATGAGCGCTTGTTTCGGCGTGGGTATGGTGGCAGGCCCCGTGGCCGG
GGGACTGTTGGGCGCCATCTCCTTGCATGCACCATTCCTTGCGGCGGCGGTGCTCAACGGCCTCAACCTA
CTACTGGGCTGCTTCCTAATGCAGGAGTCGCATAAGGGAGAGCGTCGAATGGTGCACTCTCAGTACAATC
TGCTCTGATGCCGCATAGTTAAGCCAGCCCCGACACCCGCCAACACCCGCTGACGCGCCCTGACGGGCTT
GTCTGCTCCCGGCATCCGCTTACAGACAAGCTGTGACCGTCTCCGGGAGCTGCATGTGTCAGAGGTTTTC
ACCGTCATCACCGAAACGCGCGAGACGAAAGGGCCTCGTGATACGCCTATTTTTATAGGTTAATGTCATG
ATAATAATGGTTTCTTAGACGTCAGGTGGCACTTTTCGGGGAAATGTGCGCGGAACCCCTATTTGTTTAT
TTTTCTAAATACATTCAAATATGTATCCGCTCATGAGACAATAACCCTGATAAATGCTTCAATAATATTG
AAAAAGGAAGAGTATGAGTATTCAACATTTCCGTGTCGCCCTTATTCCCTTTTTTGCGGCATTTTGCCTT
CCTGTTTTTGCTCACCCAGAAACGCTGGTGAAAGTAAAAGATGCTGAAGATCAGTTGGGTGCACGAGTGG
GTTACATCGAACTGGATCTCAACAGCGGTAAGATCCTTGAGAGTTTTCGCCCCGAAGAACGTTTTCCAAT
GATGAGCACTTTTAAAGTTCTGCTATGTGGCGCGGTATTATCCCGTATTGACGCCGGGCAAGAGCAACTC
GGTCGCCGCATACACTATTCTCAGAATGACTTGGTTGAGTACTCACCAGTCACAGAAAAGCATCTTACGG
ATGGCATGACAGTAAGAGAATTATGCAGTGCTGCCATAACCATGAGTGATAACACTGCGGCCAACTTACT
TCTGACAACGATCGGAGGACCGAAGGAGCTAACCGCTTTTTTGCACAACATGGGGGATCATGTAACTCGC
CTTGATCGTTGGGAACCGGAGCTGAATGAAGCCATACCAAACGACGAGCGTGACACCACGATGCCTGTAG
CAATGGCAACAACGTTGCGCAAACTATTAACTGGCGAACTACTTACTCTAGCTTCCCGGCAACAATTAAT
AGACTGGATGGAGGCGGATAAAGTTGCAGGACCACTTCTGCGCTCGGCCCTTCCGGCTGGCTGGTTTATT
GCTGATAAATCTGGAGCCGGTGAGCGTGGGTCTCGCGGTATCATTGCAGCACTGGGGCCAGATGGTAAGC
CCTCCCGTATCGTAGTTATCTACACGACGGGGAGTCAGGCAACTATGGATGAACGAAATAGACAGATCGC
TGAGATAGGTGCCTCACTGATTAAGCATTGGTAACTGTCAGACCAAGTTTACTCATATATACTTTAGATT
GATTTAAAACTTCATTTTTAATTTAAAAGGATCTAGGTGAAGATCCTTTTTGATAATCTCATGACCAAAA
TCCCTTAACGTGAGTTTTCGTTCCACTGAGCGTCAGACCCCGTAGAAAAGATCAAAGGATCTTCTTGAGA
TCCTTTTTTTCTGCGCGTAATCTGCTGCTTGCAAACAAAAAAACCACCGCTACCAGCGGTGGTTTGTTTG
CCGGATCAAGAGCTACCAACTCTTTTTCCGAAGGTAACTGGCTTCAGCAGAGCGCAGATACCAAATACTG
TTCTTCTAGTGTAGCCGTAGTTAGGCCACCACTTCAAGAACTCTGTAGCACCGCCTACATACCTCGCTCT
GCTAATCCTGTTACCAGTGGCTGCTGCCAGTGGCGATAAGTCGTGTCTTACCGGGTTGGACTCAAGACGA
TAGTTACCGGATAAGGCGCAGCGGTCGGGCTGAACGGGGGGTTCGTGCACACAGCCCAGCTTGGAGCGAA
CGACCTACACCGAACTGAGATACCTACAGCGTGAGCTATGAGAAAGCGCCACGCTTCCCGAAGGGAGAAA
GGCGGACAGGTATCCGGTAAGCGGCAGGGTCGGAACAGGAGAGCGCACGAGGGAGCTTCCAGGGGGAAAC
GCCTGGTATCTTTATAGTCCTGTCGGGTTTCGCCACCTCTGACTTGAGCGTCGATTTTTGTGATGCTCGT
CAGGGGGGCGGAGCCTATGGAAAAACGCCAGCAACGCGGCCTTTTTACGGTTCCTGGCCTTTTGCTGGCC
TTTTGCTCACATGTTCTTTCCTGCGTTATCCCCTGATTCTGTGGATAACCGTATTACCGCCTTTGAGTGA
GCTGATACCGCTCGCCGCAGCCGAACGACCGAGCGCAGCGAGTCAGTGAGCGAGGAAGCGGAAGAGCGCC
CAATACGCAAACCGCCTCTCCCCGCGCGTTGGCCGATTCATTAATGCAGCTGTGGAATGTGTGTCAGTTA
GGGTGTGGAAAGTCCCCAGGCTCCCCAGCAGGCAGAAGTATGCAAAGCATGCATCTCAATTAGTCAGCAA
CCAGGTGTGGAAAGTCCCCAGGCTCCCCAGCAGGCAGAAGTATGCAAAGCATGCATCTCAATTAGTCAGC
AACCATAGTCCCGCCCCTAACTCCGCCCATCCCGCCCCTAACTCCGCCCAGTTCCGCCCATTCTCCGCCC
CATGGCTGACTAATTTTTTTTATTTATGCAGAGGCCGAGGCCGCCTCGGCCTCTGAGCTATTCCAGAAGT
AGTGAGGAGGCTTTTTTGGAGGCCTAGGCTTTTGCAAAAAGCTTGGACACAAGACAGGCTTGCGAGATAT
GTTTGAGAATACCACTTTATCCCGCGTCAGGGAGAGGCAGTGCGTAAAAAGACGCGGACTCATGTGAAAT
ACTGGTTTTTAGTGCGCCAGATCTCTATAATCTCGCGCAACCTATTTTCCCCTCGAACACTTTTTAAGCC
GTAGATAAACAGGCTGGGACACTTCACATGAGCGAAAAATACATCGTCACCTGGGACATGTTGCAGATCC
ATGCACGTAAACTCGCAAGCCGACTGATGCCTTCTGAACAATGGAAAGGCATTATTGCCGTAAGCCGTGG
CGGTCTGTACCGGGTGCGTTACTGGCGCGTGAACTGGGTATTCGTCATGTCGATACCGTTTGTATTTCCA
GCTACGATCACGACAACCAGCGCGAGCTTAAAGTGCTGAAACGCGCAGAAGGCGATGGCGAAGGCTTCAT
CGTTATTGATGACCTGGTGGATACCGGTGGTACTGCGGTTGCGATTCGTGAAATGTATCCAAAAGCGCAC
TTTGTCACCATCTTCGCAAAACCGGCTGGTCGTCCGCTGGTTGATGACTATGTTGTTGATATCCCGCAAG
ATACCTGGATTGAACAGCCGTGGGATATGGGCGTCGTATTCGTCCCGCCAATCTCCGGTCGCTAATCTTT
TCAACGCCTGGCACTGCCGGGCGTTGTTCTTTTTAACTTCAGGCGGGTTACAATAGTTTCCAGTAAGTAT
TCTGGAGGCTGCATCCATGACACAGGCAAACCTGAGCGAAACCCTGTTCAAACCCCGCTTTAAACATCCT
GAAACCTCGACGCTAGTCCGCCGCTTTAATCACGGCGCACAACCGCCTGTGCAGTCGGCCCTTGATGGTA
AAACCATCCCTCACTGGTATCGCATGATTAACCGTCTGATGTGGATCTGGCGCGGCATTGACCCACGCGA
AATCCTCGACGTCCAGGCACGTATTGTGATGAGCGATGCCGAACGTACCGACGATGATTTATACGATACG
GTGATTGGCTACCGTGGCGGCAACTGGATTTATGAGTGGGCCCCGGATCTTTGTGAAGGAACCTTACTTC
TGTGGTGTGACATAATTGGACAAACTACCTACAGAGATTTAAAGCTCTAAGGTAAATATAAAATTTTTAA
GTGTATAATGTGTTAAACTACTGATTCTAATTGTTTGTGTATTTTAGATTCCAACCTATGGAACTGATGA
ATGGGAGCAGTGGTGGAATGCCTTTAATGAGGAAAACCTGTTTTGCTCAGAAGAAATGCCATCTAGTGAT
GATGAGGCTACTGCTGACTCTCAACATTCTACTCCTCCAAAAAAGAAGAGAAAGGTAGAAGACCCCAAGG
ACTTTCCTTCAGAATTGCTAAGTTTTTTGAGTCATGCTGTGTTTAGTAATAGAACTCTTGCTTGCTTTGC
TATTTACACCACAAAGGAAAAAGCTGCACTGCTATACAAGAAAATTATGGAAAAATATTCTGTAACCTTT
ATAAGTAGGCATAACAGTTATAATCATAACATACTGTTTTTTCTTACTCCACACAGGCATAGAGTGTCTG
CTATTAATAACTATGCTCAAAAATTGTGTACCTTTAGCTTTTTAATTTGTAAAGGGGTTAATAAGGAATA
TTTGATGTATAGTGCCTTGACTAGAGATCATAATCAGCCATACCACATTTGTAGAGGTTTTACTTGCTTT
AAAAAACCTCCCACACCTCCCCCTGAACCTGAAACATAAAATGAATGCAATTGTTGTTGTTAACTTGTTT
ATTGCAGCTTATAATGGTTACAAATAAAGCAATAGCATCACAAATTTCACAAATAAAGCATTTTTTTCAC
TGCATTCTAGTTGTGGTTTGTCCAAACTCATCAATGTATCTTATCATGTCTGGATCAACTGGATAACTCA
AGCTAACCAAAATCATCCCAAACTTCCCACCCCATACCCTATTACCACTGCCAATTACCTGTGGTTTCAT
TTACTCTAAACCTGTGATTCCTCTGAATTATTTTCATTTTAAAGAAATTGTATTTGTTAAATATGTACTA
CAAACTTAGTAGTTGGAAGGGCTAATTCACTCCCAAAGAAGACAAGATATCCTTGATCTGTGGATCTACC
ACACACAAGGCTACTTCCCTGATTAGCAGAACTACACACCAGGGCCAGGGGTCAGATATCCACTGACCTT
TGGATGGTGCTACAAGCTAGTACCAGTTGAGCCAGATAAGGTAGAAGAGGCCAATAAAGGAGAGAACACC
AGCTTGTTACACCCTGTGAGCCTGCATGGGATGGATGACCCGGAGAGAGAAGTGTTAGAGTGGAGGTTTG
ACAGCCGCCTAGCATTTCATCACGTGGCCCGAGAGCTGCATCCGGAGTACTTCAAGAACTGCTGATATCG
AGCTTGCTACAAGGGACTTTCCGCTGGGGACTTTCCAGGGAGGCGTGGCCTGGGCGGGACTGGGGAGTGG
CGAGCCCTCAGATCCTGCATATAAGCAGCTGCTTTTTGCCTGTACTGGGTCTCTCTGGTTAGACCAGATC
TGAGCCTGGGAGCTCTCTGGCTAACTAGGGAACCCACTGCTTAAGCCTCAATAAAGCTTGCCTTGAGTGC
TTCAAGTAGTGTGTGCCCGTCTGTTGTGTGACTCTGGTAACTAGAGATCCCTCAGACCCTTTTAGTCAGT
GTGGAAAATCTCTAGCAGTGGCGCCCGAACAGGGACTTGAAAGCGAAAGGGAAACCAGAGGAGCTCTCTC
GACGCAGGACTCGGCTTGCTGAAGCGCGCACGGCAAGAGGCGAGGGGCGGCGACTGGTGAGTACGCCAAA
AATTTTGACTAGCGGAGGCTAGAAGGAGAGAGATGGGTGCGAGAGCGTCAGTATTAAGCGGGGGAGAATT
AGATCGCGATGGGAAAAAATTCGGTTAAGGCCAGGGGGAAAGAAAAAATATAAATTAAAACATATAGTAT
GGGCAAGCAGGGAGCTAGAACGATTCGCAGTTAATCCTGGCCTGTTAGAAACATCAGAAGGCTGTAGACA
AATACTGGGACAGCTACAACCATCCCTTCAGACAGGATCAGAAGAACTTAGATCATTATATAATACAGTA
GCAACCCTCTATTGTGTGCATCAAAGGATAGAGATAAAAGACACCAAGGAAGCTTTAGACAAGATAGAGG
AAGAGCAAAACAAAAGTAAGACCACCGCACAGCAAGCGGCCGGCCGCTGATCTTCAGACCTGGAGGAGGA
GATATGAGGGACAATTGGAGAAGTGAATTATATAAATATAAAGTAGTAAAAATTGAACCATTAGGAGTAG
CACCCACCAAGGCAAAGAGAAGAGTGGTGCAGAGAGAAAAAAGAGCAGTGGGAATAGGAGCTTTGTTCCT
TGGGTTCTTGGGAGCAGCAGGAAGCACTATGGGCGCAGCGTCAATGACGCTGACGGTACAGGCCAGACAA
TTATTGTCTGGTATAGTGCAGCAGCAGAACAATTTGCTGAGGGCTATTGAGGCGCAACAGCATCTGTTGC
AACTCACAGTCTGGGGCATCAAGCAGCTCCAGGCAAGAATCCTGGCTGTGGAAAGATACCTAAAGGATCA
ACAGCTCCTGGGGATTTGGGGTTGCTCTGGAAAACTCATTTGCACCACTGCTGTGCCTTGGAATGCTAGT
TGGAGTAATAAATCTCTGGAACAGATTTGGAATCACACGACCTGGATGGAGTGGGACAGAGAAATTAACA
ATTACACAAGCTTAATACACTCCTTAATTGAAGAATCGCAAAACCAGCAAGAAAAGAATGAACAAGAATT
ATTGGAATTAGATAAATGGGCAAGTTTGTGGAATTGGTTTAACATAACAAATTGGCTGTGGTATATAAAA
TTATTCATAATGATAGTAGGAGGCTTGGTAGGTTTAAGAATAGTTTTTGCTGTACTTTCTATAGTGAATA
GAGTTAGGCAGGGATATTCACCATTATCGTTTCAGACCCACCTCCCAACCCCGAGGGGACCCGACAGGCC
CGAAGGAATAGAAGAAGAAGGTGGAGAGAGAGACAGAGACAGATCCATTCGATTAGTGAACGGATCTCGA
CGGTATCGCCAAATGGCAGTATTCATCCACAATTTTAAAAGAAAAGGGGGGATTGGGGGGTACAGTGCAG
GGGAAAGAATAGTAGACATAATAGCAACAGACATACAAACTAAAGAATTACAAAAACAAATTACAAAAAT
TCAAAATTTTCGGGTTTATTACAGGGACAGCAGAGATCCAGTTTATCGATGAGGCCCTTTCGTCTTCACT
CGAGTTTACTCCCTATCAGTGATAGAGAACGTATGAAGAGTTTACTCCCTATCAGTGATAGAGAACGTAT
GCAGACTTTACTCCCTATCAGTGATAGAGAACGTATAAGGAGTTTACTCCCTATCAGTGATAGAGAACGT
ATGACCAGTTTACTCCCTATCAGTGATAGAGAACGTATCTACAGTTTACTCCCTATCAGTGATAGAGAAC
GTATATCCAGTTTACTCCCTATCAGTGATAGAGAACGTAT
Features (pLannotate 1.2.2; 35 found; start..end, strand, type, name):
    133..378     +  CDS            BCCP_PROFR (fragment): Experimental evidence at protein level: Swiss-Prot protein existence level 1. The biotinyl 1.3S subunit serves as a carboxyl carrier between the substrate-binding sites on the 12S and 5S subunits. From Propionibacterium freudenreichii subsp. shermanii.
    406..597     +  CDS            pup: PUP_CORGL - Experimental evidence at protein level: Swiss-Prot protein existence level 1. Protein modifier that is covalently attached to lysine residues of substrate proteins, thereby targeting them for proteasomal degradation. The tagging system is termed pupylation. From Corynebacterium glutamicum (strain ATCC 13032 / DSM 20300 / BCRC 11384 / JCM 1318 / LMG 3730 / NCIMB 10025).
    602..1163    +  misc_feature   IRES: internal ribosome entry site (IRES) of the encephalomyocarditis virus (EMCV)
   1166..1864    +  CDS            TagBFP: TagBFP is a basic (constitutively fluorescent) blue fluorescent protein published in 2008, derived from Entacmaea quadricolor. It is reported to be a very rapidly-maturing monomer with very low acid sensitivity.
   1878..1908    +  misc_feature   MCS (fragment): pUC18/19 multiple cloning site
   1909..1927    +  misc_feature   MCS (fragment): pBluescript multiple cloning site
   1927..2515    +  misc_feature   WPRE: woodchuck hepatitis virus posttranscriptional regulatory element
   2516..2538    +  misc_feature   MCS (fragment): pBluescript multiple cloning site
   2555..2623    +  CDS            nef (fragment): NEF_HV1Z2 - Experimental evidence at protein level: Swiss-Prot protein existence level 1. Extracellular Nef protein targets CD4(+) T-lymphocytes for apoptosis by interacting with CXCR4 surface receptors. From Human immunodeficiency virus type 1 group M subtype D (isolate Z2/CDC-Z34) (HIV-1).
   2625..2858    +  LTR            3' LTR (ΔU3): self-inactivating 3' long terminal repeat (LTR) from HIV-1
   2883..2901    -  promoter       SP6 promoter: promoter for bacteriophage SP6 RNA polymerase
   3129..3408    +  CDS            TcR (fragment): tetracycline efflux protein; tet; confers resistance to tetracycline
   3409..3457    -  misc_feature   bom (fragment): basis of mobility region from pBR322
   3559..3594    -  CDS            rop (fragment): Rop protein, which maintains plasmids at low copy number; rop
   3689..3793    +  promoter       AmpR promoter: bla
   3794..4654    +  CDS            AmpR: β-lactamase; bla; confers resistance to ampicillin, carbenicillin, and related antibiotics
   4825..5413    +  rep_origin     ori: high-copy-number ColE1/pMB1/pBR322/pUC origin of replication
   5596..5652    +  CDS            lacI (fragment): lac repressor; lacI; The lac repressor binds to the lac operator to inhibit transcription in E. coli. This inhibition can be relieved by adding lactose or isopropyl-β-D-thiogalactopyranoside (IPTG).
   5659..5988    +  promoter       SV40 promoter: SV40 enhancer and early promoter
   6188..6307    +  CDS            gpt (fragment): XGPT_ECOLI - Also known as gpp, gxu. Experimental evidence at protein level: Swiss-Prot protein existence level 1. Purine salvage pathway enzyme that catalyzes the transfer of the ribosyl-5-phosphate group from 5-phospho-alpha-D-ribose 1- diphosphate (PRPP) to the N9 position of the 6-oxopurines guanine and xanthine to form the corresponding ribonucleotides GMP (guanosine 5'- monophosphate) and XMP (xanthosine 5'-monophosphate), with the release of PPi. To a lesser extent, also acts on hypoxanthine (PubMed:9100006, PubMed:3886014). Does not ribophosphorylate adenine (PubMed:3886014). From Esch
   6307..6642    +  CDS            gpt (fragment): XGPT_ECOLI - Also known as gpp, gxu. Experimental evidence at protein level: Swiss-Prot protein existence level 1. Purine salvage pathway enzyme that catalyzes the transfer of the ribosyl-5-phosphate group from 5-phospho-alpha-D-ribose 1- diphosphate (PRPP) to the N9 position of the 6-oxopurines guanine and xanthine to form the corresponding ribonucleotides GMP (guanosine 5'- monophosphate) and XMP (xanthosine 5'-monophosphate), with the release of PPi. To a lesser extent, also acts on hypoxanthine (PubMed:9100006, PubMed:3886014). Does not ribophosphorylate adenine (PubMed:3886014). From Esch
   6737..7042    +  CDS            frsA (fragment): FRSA_ECOLI - Also known as yafA. Experimental evidence at protein level: Swiss-Prot protein existence level 1. Catalyzes the hydrolysis of esters (PubMed:15808744). Displays esterase activity toward pNP-butyrate (PubMed:15808744). May stimulate mixed-acid fermentation by acting as a fermentation/respiration switch that down-regulates respiration and up- regulates fermentation rates (PubMed:15169777). From Escherichia coli (strain K12).
   7046..7120    +  CDS            small t antigen (fragment): SV40 (simian virus 40) small t antigen
   7122..7187    +  intron         small t intron: SV40 (simian virus 40) small t antigen intron
   7317..7337    +  CDS            SV40 NLS: nuclear localization signal of SV40 (simian virus 40) large T antigen
   7656..7739    +  CDS            large T antigen (fragment): large T antigen from SV40 (simian virus 40)
   7762..7896    +  polyA_signal   SV40 poly(A) signal: SV40 polyadenylation signal
   8063..8392    +  CDS            nef (fragment): NEF_HV1BR - Experimental evidence at protein level: Swiss-Prot protein existence level 1. Extracellular Nef protein targets CD4(+) T-lymphocytes for apoptosis by interacting with CXCR4 surface receptors (PubMed:14990729). From Human immunodeficiency virus type 1 group M subtype B (isolate BRU/LAI) (HIV-1).
   8440..8697    +  LTR            5' LTR (truncated): truncated 5' long terminal repeat (LTR) from HIV-1
   8744..8869    +  misc_feature   HIV-1 Ψ: packaging signal of human immunodeficiency virus type 1
   8853..9191    +  CDS            HIV-1 gag (fragment): gag protein from human immunodeficiency virus 1; gag
   9366..9599    +  misc_feature   RRE: The Rev response element (RRE) of HIV-1 allows for Rev-dependent mRNA export from the nucleus to the cytoplasm.
   9976..10076   +  CDS            Rev (fragment): human immunodeficiency virus 1 (HIV-1) Rev protein; rev; enhances nuclear export of unspliced and incompletely spliced viral mRNAs
  10113..10230   +  misc_feature   cPPT/CTS: central polypurine tract and central termination sequence of HIV-1
  10292..101     +  promoter       TRE3GV promoter (across the origin): 3rd-generation Tet-responsive promoter that can be activated by binding of Tet-On® 3G, optimized for retroviral and lentiviral vectors
