[The description below was written by a language model from this plasmid's Addgene catalogue record and pLannotate feature annotations shown in this document.]
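Description:
pLVX-TRE3G-BCCP-PupE-IRES-BFP is a lentiviral transfer plasmid built on the Clontech pLVX-TRE3G backbone for doxycycline-inducible expression of a BCCP-PupE fusion in mammalian cells. It is maintained in E. coli through a high-copy ColE1/pUC-type origin and an ampicillin resistance gene. The viral framework comprises a truncated HIV-1 5' LTR, the Ψ packaging signal with a gag fragment, the Rev response element, cPPT/CTS, a WPRE downstream of the payload, and a self-inactivating ΔU3 3' LTR. Together these allow the genome to be packaged when helper functions are supplied in trans, then integrated without reconstituting an active viral promoter.

The expression cassette is driven by the TRE3GV promoter, a third-generation Tet-responsive element that is silent until bound by the Tet-On 3G transactivator, which this plasmid does not encode and which must be provided separately. The first open reading frame joins a fragment of the biotin carboxyl carrier protein from Propionibacterium freudenreichii, a domain that becomes biotinylated and so offers a handle for streptavidin capture, to Pup, the small prokaryotic ubiquitin-like modifier annotated here from Corynebacterium glutamicum. An EMCV IRES then directs translation of TagBFP from the same transcript, so blue fluorescence reports induced cells.

The associated work concerns a proximity-tagging system for identifying membrane protein-protein interactions, in which this construct would supply the tagged Pup substrate. The catalogue entry lists puromycin as the selectable marker, but the feature table annotates no puromycin resistance gene. Outside the LTRs it instead shows an SV40 promoter followed by gpt fragments and SV40 processing signals, so the marker status should be checked against the sequence.
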