Addgene plasmid #113405: pLVX-TRE3G-BCCP-PupE-IRES-BFP
Purpose: Express inducible BCCP-PupE in mammalian cell
Depositing lab: Min Zhuang. Depositing organization: ShanghaiTech University. Publication: A proximity-tagging system to identify membrane protein-protein interactions. Liu Q, Zheng J, Sun W, Huo Y, Zhang L, Hao P, Wang H, Zhuang M. Nat Methods. 2018 Aug 13. pii: 10.1038/s41592-018-0100-5. doi: 10.1038/s41592-018-0100-5. PubMed 30104635.
Backbone
  Vector backbone: pLVX-TRE3G
  Backbone manufacturer: Clontech
  Backbone size w/o insert (bp): 7819
  Vector type: Mammalian Expression, Lentiviral
  Selectable markers: Puromycin
Growth in bacteria
  Bacterial resistance: Ampicillin, 100 μg/mL
  Growth temperature: 37°C
  Growth strain: NEB Stable
  Copy number: High Copy
Gene/Insert
  Gene/Insert name: BCCP-PupE-IRES-BFP
  Species: unknown
  Insert size (bp): 1714
  Cloning method: Gibson Cloning
  Sequencing primers: 5′ self-designed
Terms and licenses: Academic/Nonprofit Terms; Industry Terms: Not Available to Industry
How to cite: pLVX-TRE3G-BCCP-PupE-IRES-BFP was a gift from Min Zhuang (Addgene plasmid # 113405 ; http://n2t.net/addgene:113405 ; RRID:Addgene_113405)
