>Addgene plasmid #113405 | pLVX-TRE3G-BCCP-PupE-IRES-BFP | depositor partial sequence | sequence record 213948 | pLVX-TRE3G-BCCP-PupE-IRES-BFP sequence 1714 bps
ATGGCCGGGAAGGCAGGCGAGGGAGAGATCCCCGCACCCTTGGCCGGCACGGTCAGCAAAATCCTGGTCA
AGGAAGGCGACACCGTGAAGGCTGGACAGACGGTGTTGGTACTGGAGGCGATGAAGATGGAGACAGAGAT
CAATGCCCCGACCGATGGGAAGGTGGAGAAGGTGTTGGTTAAGGAAAGGGACGCCGTGCAGGGCGGTCAG
GGACTGATCAAGATCGGCGACTACGACATCCCGACAACCGCCAGCATGAACGCGAAACAGACCCAGATCA
TGGGTGGCGGTGGTCGTGACGAAGACAATGCGGAAGACTCTGCTCAGGCGTCTGGTCAGGTTCAGATCAA
TACCGAAGGTGTTGACTCTCTGCTGGACGAAATCGACGGCCTGCTCGAAAACAACGCGGAGGAATTCGTT
CGTTCTTACGTTCAGAAAGGTGGTGAATAAGCCCCCCCCCCTAACGTTACTGGCCGAAGCCGCTTGGAAT
AAGGCCGGTGTGCGTTTGTCTATATGTTATTTTCCACCATATTGCCGTCTTTTGGCAATGTGAGGGCCCG
GAAACCTGGCCCTGTCTTCTTGACGAGCATTCCTAGGGGTCTTTCCCCTCTCGCCAAAGGAATGCAAGGT
CTGTTGAATGTCGTGAAGGAAGCAGTTCCTCTGGAAGCTTCTTGAAGACAAACAACGTCTGTAGCGACCC
TTTGCAGGCAGCGGAACCCCCCACCTGGCGACAGGTGCCTCTGCGGCCAAAAGCCACGTGTATAAGATAC
ACCTGCAAAGGCGGCACAACCCCAGTGCCACGTTGTGAGTTGGATAGTTGTGGAAAGAGTCAAATGGCTC
TCCTCAAGCGTATTCAACAAGGGGCTGAAGGATGCCCAGAAGGTACCCCATTGTATGGGATCTGATCTGG
GGCCTCGGTGCACATGCTTTACATGTGTTTAGTCGAGGTTAAAAAAACGTCTAGGCCCCCCGAACCACGG
GGACGTGGTTTTCCTTTGAAAAACACGATAATACCATGAGCGAGCTGATTAAGGAGAACATGCACATGAA
GCTGTACATGGAGGGCACCGTGGACAACCATCACTTCAAGTGCACATCCGAGGGCGAAGGCAAGCCCTAC
GAGGGCACCCAGACCATGAGAATCAAGGTGGTCGAGGGCGGCCCTCTCCCCTTCGCCTTCGACATCCTGG
CTACTAGCTTCCTCTACGGCAGCAAGACCTTCATCAACCACACCCAGGGCATCCCCGACTTCTTCAAGCA
GTCCTTCCCTGAGGGCTTCACATGGGAGAGAGTCACCACATACGAAGACGGGGGCGTGCTGACCGCTACC
CAGGACACCAGCCTCCAGGACGGCTGCCTCATCTACAACGTCAAGATCAGAGGGGTGAACTTCACATCCA
ACGGCCCTGTGATGCAGAAGAAAACACTCGGCTGGGAGGCCTTCACCGAGACGCTGTACCCCGCTGACGG
CGGCCTGGAAGGCAGAAACGACATGGCCCTGAAGCTCGTGGGCGGGAGCCATCTGATCGCAAACATCAAG
ACCACATATAGATCCAAGAAACCCGCTAAGAACCTCAAGATGCCTGGCGTCTACTATGTGGACTACAGAC
TGGAAAGAATCAAGGAGGCCAACAACGAGACCTACGTCGAGCAGCACGAGGTGGCAGTGGCCAGATACTG
CGACCTCCCTAGCAAACTGGGGCACAAGCTTAAT
